Addgene plasmid #248551: pLenti-gRNAX-1
Purpose: A CRISPR-based technology to study chromosome-specific aneuploidy by targeting human centromeres
Depositing lab: Teresa Davoli. Depositing organization: NYU Grossman School of Medicine. Publication: KaryoCreate: A CRISPR-based technology to study chromosome-specific aneuploidy by targeting human centromeres. Bosco N, Goldberg A, Zhao X, Mays JC, Cheng P, Johnson AF, Bianchi JJ, Toscani C, Di Tommaso E, Katsnelson L, Annuar D, Mei S, Faitelson RE, Pesselev IY, Mohamed KS, Mermerian A, Camacho-Hernandez EM, Gionco CA, Manikas J, Tseng YS, Sun Z, Fani S, Keegan S, Lippman SM, Fenyo D, Giunta S, Santaguida S, Davoli T. Cell. 2023 Apr 27;186(9):1985-2001.e19. doi: 10.1016/j.cell.2023.03.029. Epub 2023 Apr 18. PubMed 37075754.
Backbone
  Vector backbone: pLentiGuide-Puro-FE
  Vector type: Mammalian Expression, CRISPR
Growth in bacteria
  Bacterial resistance: Ampicillin, 100 μg/mL
  Growth temperature: 30°C
  Growth strain: NEB Stable
  Copy number: High Copy
Gene/Insert
  Gene/Insert name: gRNAX-1
  gRNA/shRNA sequence: CTCTTTCTGTGGGATCCGCA
  Species: H. sapiens (human)
  Promoter: U6
  Cloning method: Gibson Cloning
Terms and licenses: Academic/Nonprofit Terms; Industry Terms: Not Available to Industry
How to cite: pLenti-gRNAX-1 was a gift from Teresa Davoli (Addgene plasmid # 248551 ; http://n2t.net/addgene:248551 ; RRID:Addgene_248551)
