[The description below was written by a language model from this plasmid's Addgene catalogue record and pLannotate feature annotations shown in this document.]
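Description:
pLenti-gRNAX-1 is a lentiviral single-guide RNA expression plasmid built on the pLentiGuide-Puro-FE backbone, part of the KaryoCreate system for studying chromosome-specific aneuploidy by targeting human centromeres with CRISPR. It is propagated in E. coli through a high-copy ColE1/pUC-type origin with ampicillin selection (AmpR). An f1 origin, an SV40 origin and remnants of lac/lacZα cloning-vector sequence are also annotated in the 8.3 kb sequence.

The transfer cassette has a third-generation, self-inactivating layout. An RSV promoter fused to a truncated HIV-1 5' LTR drives genomic RNA production in packaging cells, followed by the Ψ packaging signal with adjoining gag fragment, the Rev response element for Rev-dependent nuclear export, a cPPT/CTS element, and a ΔU3 3' LTR that disables LTR promoter activity after integration, with an SV40 polyadenylation signal downstream. Within this frame, a human U6 RNA polymerase III promoter transcribes the gRNAX-1 spacer, inserted by Gibson cloning and directed against a human sequence, joined to a Streptococcus pyogenes Cas9 guide scaffold, which is annotated only as a tracrRNA fragment. A separate EF-1α core promoter with its intron A drives puromycin N-acetyltransferase, allowing puromycin selection of transduced mammalian cells, and a WPRE downstream enhances transcript expression.

No Cas9 or dCas9 coding sequence is annotated, so the guide has to be paired with a Cas9-derived protein supplied separately. The name suggests a guide for the X chromosome centromere, but the record does not state the precise target.
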