Features (pLannotate 1.2.2; 29 found; start..end, strand, type, name):
    153..278     -  misc_feature   HIV-1 Ψ: packaging signal of human immunodeficiency virus type 1
    325..505     -  LTR            5' LTR (truncated): truncated 5' long terminal repeat (LTR) from HIV-1
    506..732     -  promoter       RSV promoter: Rous sarcoma virus enhancer/promoter
    760..778     -  promoter       T3 promoter: promoter for bacteriophage T3 RNA polymerase
    823..839     -  protein_bind   lac operator: The lac repressor binds to the lac operator to inhibit transcription in E. coli. This inhibition can be relieved by adding lactose or isopropyl-β-D-thiogalactopyranoside (IPTG). lac repressor encoded by lacI
    847..877     -  promoter       lac promoter: promoter for the E. coli lac operon
    892..913     -  protein_bind   CAP binding site: CAP binding activates transcription in the presence of cAMP. E. coli catabolite activator protein
    926..1018    -  CDS            lacI (fragment): lac repressor; lacI; The lac repressor binds to the lac operator to inhibit transcription in E. coli. This inhibition can be relieved by adding lactose or isopropyl-β-D-thiogalactopyranoside (IPTG).
   1201..1789    -  rep_origin     ori: high-copy-number ColE1/pMB1/pBR322/pUC origin of replication
   1960..2820    -  CDS            AmpR: β-lactamase; bla; confers resistance to ampicillin, carbenicillin, and related antibiotics
   2821..2925    -  promoter       AmpR promoter: bla
   2978..3406    -  rep_origin     f1 ori (sequence partly withheld): f1 bacteriophage origin of replication; arrow indicates direction of (+) strand synthesis
   3411..3566    -  CDS            lacZα (fragment): LacZα fragment of β-galactosidase; lacZ fragment
   3574..3592    +  promoter       T7 promoter: promoter for bacteriophage T7 RNA polymerase
   3613..3748    -  rep_origin     SV40 ori: SV40 origin of replication
   3788..3909    -  polyA_signal   SV40 poly(A) signal: SV40 polyadenylation signal
   3987..4220    -  LTR            3' LTR (ΔU3): self-inactivating 3' long terminal repeat (LTR) from HIV-1
   4222..4241    -  misc_feature   cPPT/CTS (fragment): central polypurine tract and central termination sequence of HIV-1
   4292..4880    -  misc_feature   WPRE: woodchuck hepatitis virus posttranscriptional regulatory element
   4896..5495    -  CDS            PuroR (fragment): puromycin N-acetyltransferase; pac from Streptomyces; confers resistance to puromycin
   5517..6455    -  intron         EF-1α intron A: intron upstream of the start codon of human EF-1α
   6456..6667    -  promoter       EF-1α core promoter: core promoter for human elongation factor EF-1α
   6693..6759    -  CDS            small t antigen (fragment): SV40 (simian virus 40) small t antigen
   6825..6942    -  misc_feature   cPPT/CTS: central polypurine tract and central termination sequence of HIV-1
   6998..7065    -  misc_RNA       tracrRNA (fragment): trans-activating CRISPR RNA for the Streptococcus pyogenes CRISPR/Cas9 system
   7113..7353    -  promoter       U6 promoter: RNA polymerase III promoter for human U6 snRNA
   7357..7383    -  CDS            Rev (fragment): human immunodeficiency virus 1 (HIV-1) Rev protein; rev; enhances nuclear export of unspliced and incompletely spliced viral mRNAs
   7760..7993    -  misc_feature   RRE: The Rev response element (RRE) of HIV-1 allows for Rev-dependent mRNA export from the nucleus to the cytoplasm.
   8139..169     -  CDS            HIV-1 gag (fragment) (across the origin): gag protein from human immunodeficiency virus 1; gag
>Addgene plasmid #248551 | pLenti-gRNAX-1 | addgene full sequence | sequence record 493030 | Addgene NGS Result
CCTTCTGATGTTTCTAACAGGCCAGGATTAACTGCGAATCGTTCTAGCTCCCTGCTTGCCCATACTATAT
GTTTTAATTTATATTTTTTCTTTCCCCCTGGCCTTAACCGAATTTTTTCCCATCGCGATCTAATTCTCCC
CCGCTTAATACTGACGCTCTCGCACCCATCTCTCTCCTTCTAGCCTCCGCTAGTCAAAATTTTTGGCGTA
CTCACCAGTCGCCGCCCCTCGCCTCTTGCCGTGCGCGCTTCAGCAAGCCGAGTCCTGCGTCGAGAGAGCT
CCTCTGGTTTCCCTTTCGCTTTCAAGTCCCTGTTCGGGCGCCACTGCTAGAGATTTTCCACACTGACTAA
AAGGGTCTGAGGGATCTCTAGTTACCAGAGTCACACAACAGACGGGCACACACTACTTGAAGCACTCAAG
GCAAGCTTTATTGAGGCTTAAGCAGTGGGTTCCCTAGTTAGCCAGAGAGCTCCCAGGCTCAGATCTGGTC
TAACCAGAGAGACCCGTTTATGTATCGAGCTAGGCACTTAAATACAATATCTCTGCAATGCGGCAATTCA
GTGGTTCGTCCAATCCATGTCAGACCCGTCTGTTGCCTTCCTAATAAGGCACGATCGTACCACCTTACTT
CCACCAATCGGCATGCACGGTGCTTTTTCTCTCCTTGTAAGGCATGTTGCTAACTCATCGTTACCATGTT
GCAAGACTACAAGAGTATTGCATAAGACTACATTAAGCTTGCAGCTCCAGCTTTTGTTCCCTTTAGTGAG
GGTTAATTGCGCGCTTGGCGTAATCATGGTCATAGCTGTTTCCTGTGTGAAATTGTTATCCGCTCACAAT
TCCACACAACATACGAGCCGGAAGCATAAAGTGTAAAGCCTGGGGTGCCTAATGAGTGAGCTAACTCACA
TTAATTGCGTTGCGCTCACTGCCCGCTTTCCAGTCGGGAAACCTGTCGTGCCAGCTGCATTAATGAATCG
GCCAACGCGCGGGGAGAGGCGGTTTGCGTATTGGGCGCTCTTCCGCTTCCTCGCTCACTGACTCGCTGCG
CTCGGTCGTTCGGCTGCGGCGAGCGGTATCAGCTCACTCAAAGGCGGTAATACGGTTATCCACAGAATCA
GGGGATAACGCAGGAAAGAACATGTGAGCAAAAGGCCAGCAAAAGGCCAGGAACCGTAAAAAGGCCGCGT
TGCTGGCGTTTTTCCATAGGCTCCGCCCCCCTGACGAGCATCACAAAAATCGACGCTCAAGTCAGAGGTG
GCGAAACCCGACAGGACTATAAAGATACCAGGCGTTTCCCCCTGGAAGCTCCCTCGTGCGCTCTCCTGTT
CCGACCCTGCCGCTTACCGGATACCTGTCCGCCTTTCTCCCTTCGGGAAGCGTGGCGCTTTCTCATAGCT
CACGCTGTAGGTATCTCAGTTCGGTGTAGGTCGTTCGCTCCAAGCTGGGCTGTGTGCACGAACCCCCCGT
TCAGCCCGACCGCTGCGCCTTATCCGGTAACTATCGTCTTGAGTCCAACCCGGTAAGACACGACTTATCG
CCACTGGCAGCAGCCACTGGTAACAGGATTAGCAGAGCGAGGTATGTAGGCGGTGCTACAGAGTTCTTGA
AGTGGTGGCCTAACTACGGCTACACTAGAAGAACAGTATTTGGTATCTGCGCTCTGCTGAAGCCAGTTAC
CTTCGGAAAAAGAGTTGGTAGCTCTTGATCCGGCAAACAAACCACCGCTGGTAGCGGTGGTTTTTTTGTT
TGCAAGCAGCAGATTACGCGCAGAAAAAAAGGATCTCAAGAAGATCCTTTGATCTTTTCTACGGGGTCTG
ACGCTCAGTGGAACGAAAACTCACGTTAAGGGATTTTGGTCATGAGATTATCAAAAAGGATCTTCACCTA
GATCCTTTTAAATTAAAAATGAAGTTTTAAATCAATCTAAAGTATATATGAGTAAACTTGGTCTGACAGT
TACCAATGCTTAATCAGTGAGGCACCTATCTCAGCGATCTGTCTATTTCGTTCATCCATAGTTGCCTGAC
TCCCCGTCGTGTAGATAACTACGATACGGGAGGGCTTACCATCTGGCCCCAGTGCTGCAATGATACCGCG
AGACCCACGCTCACCGGCTCCAGATTTATCAGCAATAAACCAGCCAGCCGGAAGGGCCGAGCGCAGAAGT
GGTCCTGCAACTTTATCCGCCTCCATCCAGTCTATTAATTGTTGCCGGGAAGCTAGAGTAAGTAGTTCGC
CAGTTAATAGTTTGCGCAACGTTGTTGCCATTGCTACAGGCATCGTGGTGTCACGCTCGTCGTTTGGTAT
GGCTTCATTCAGCTCCGGTTCCCAACGATCAAGGCGAGTTACATGATCCCCCATGTTGTGCAAAAAAGCG
GTTAGCTCCTTCGGTCCTCCGATCGTTGTCAGAAGTAAGTTGGCCGCAGTGTTATCACTCATGGTTATGG
CAGCACTGCATAATTCTCTTACTGTCATGCCATCCGTAAGATGCTTTTCTGTGACTGGTGAGTACTCAAC
CAAGTCATTCTGAGAATAGTGTATGCGGCGACCGAGTTGCTCTTGCCCGGCGTCAATACGGGATAATACC
GCGCCACATAGCAGAACTTTAAAAGTGCTCATCATTGGAAAACGTTCTTCGGGGCGAAAACTCTCAAGGA
TCTTACCGCTGTTGAGATCCAGTTCGATGTAACCCACTCGTGCACCCAACTGATCTTCAGCATCTTTTAC
TTTCACCAGCGTTTCTGGGTGAGCAAAAACAGGAAGGCAAAATGCCGCAAAAAAGGGAATAAGGGCGACA
CGGAAATGTTGAATACTCATACTCTTCCTTTTTCAATATTATTGAAGCATTTATCAGGGTTATTGTCTCA
TGAGCGGATACATATTTGAATGTATTTAGAAAAATAAACAAATAGGGGTTCCGCGCACATTTCCCCGAAA
AGTGCCACCTAAATTGTAAGCGTTAATATTTTGTTAAAATTCGCGTTAAATTTTTGTTAAATCAGCTCAT
TTTTTAACCAATAGGCCGAAATCGGCAAAATCCCTTATAAATCAAAAGAATAGACCGAGATAGGGT
[37 nt withheld, positions 3077-3113]
AAAGAACGTGGACTCCAACGTCAAAGG
[49 nt withheld, positions 3141-3189]
T
[91 nt withheld, positions 3191-3281]
G
[124 nt withheld, positions 3283-3406]
CCCATTCGCCATTCAGGCTGCGCAACTGTTGGGAAGGGCGATCGGTGCGGGCCTCTTCGCTATTACGCCA
GCTGGCGAAAGGGGGATGTGCTGCAAGGCGATTAAGTTGGGTAACGCCAGGGTTTTCCCAGTCACGACGT
TGTAAAACGACGGCCAGTGAGCGCGCGTAATACGACTCACTATAGGGCGAATTGGGTACGTCCCTAGGCC
TCCAAAAAAGCCTCCTCACTACTTCTGGAATAGCTCAGAGGCCGAGGCGGCCTCGGCCTCTGCATAAATA
AAAAAAATTAGTCAGCCATGGGGCGGAGAATGGGCGGAACTGGGCGGAGTTAGGGGCGGGATGGGCGGAG
TTAGGGGCGGGATAGCTAGAGCCAGACATGATAAGATACATTGATGAGTTTGGACAAACCACAACTAGAA
TGCAGTGAAAAAAATGCTTTATTTGTGAAATTTGTGATGCTATTGCTTTATTTGTAACCATTATAAGCTG
CAATAAACAAGTTCCTCTCACTCTCTGATATTCATTTCTTTGCAAGTTATAAATACTGAATAATAAGATG
ACATGAACTACTATACGTACTGCTAGAGATTTTCCACACTGACTAAAAGGGTCTGAGGGATCTCTAGTTA
CCAGAGTCACACAACAGACGGGCACACACTACTTGAAGCACTCAAGGCAAGCTTTATTGAGGCTTAAGCA
GTGGGTTCCCTAGTTAGCCAGAGAGCTCCCAGGCTCAGATCTGGTCTAACCAGAGAGACCCAGTACAAGC
AAAAAGCAGATCTTGTCTTCGTTGGGAGTGAATTAGCCCTTCCAGTCCCCCCTTTTCTTTTAAAAAGTGG
CTAAGATCTACAGCTGCCTTGTAAGTCATTGGTCTTAAAGTCGACGCGGGGAGGCGGCCCAAAGGGAGAT
CCGACTCGTCTGAGGGCGAAGGCGAAGACGCGGAAGAGGCCGCAGAGCCGGCAGCAGGCCGCGGGAAGGA
AGGTCCGCTGGATTGAGGGCCGAAGGGACGTAGCAGAAGGACGTCCCGCGCAGAATCCAGGTGGCAACAC
AGGCGAGCAGCCAAGGAAAGGACGATGATTTCCCCGACAACACCACGGAATTGTCAGTGCCCAACAGCCG
AGCCCCTGTCCAGCAGCGGGCAAGGCAGGCGGCGATGAGTTCCGCCGTGGCAATAGGGAGGGGGAAAGCG
AAAGTCCCGGAAAGGAGCTGACAGGTGGTGGCAATGCCCCAACCAGTGGGGGTTGCGTCAGCAAACACAG
TGCACACCACGCCACGTTGCCTGACAACGGGCCACAACTCCTCATAAAGAGACAGCAACCAGGATTTATA
CAAGGAGGAGAAAATGAAAGCCATACGGGAAGCAATAGCATGATACAAAGGCATTAAAGCAGCGTATCCA
CATAGCGTAAAAGGAGCAACATAGTTAAGAATACCAGTCAATCTTTCACAAATTTTGTAATCCAGAGGTT
GATTGTCGACTTAACGCGTTCAGGCACCGGGCTTGCGGGTCATGCACCAGGTGCGCGGTCCTTCGGGCAC
CTCGACGTCGGCGGTGACGGTGAAGCCGAGCCGCTCGTAGAAGGGGAGGTTGCGGGGCGCGGAGGTCTCC
AGGAAGGCGGGCACCCCGGCGCGCTCGGCCGCCTCCACTCCGGGGAGCACGACGGCGCTGCCCAGACCCT
TGCCCTGGTGGTCGGGCGAGACTCCGACGGTGGCCAGGAACCACGCGGGCTCCTTGGGCCGGTGCGGCGC
CAGGAGGCCTTCCATCTGTTGCTGCGCGGCCAGCCGGGAACCGCTCAACTCGGCCATGCGCGGGCCGATC
TCGGCGAACACCGCCCCCGCTTCGACGCTCTCCGGCGTGGTCCAGACCGCCACGGCGGCGCCGTCGTCCG
CGACCCACACCTTGCCGATGTCGAGCCCGACGCGCGTGAGGAAGAGTTCTTGCAGCTCGGTGACCCGCTC
GATGTGGCGGTCCGGATCGACGGTGTGGCGCGTGGCGGGGTAGTCGGCGAACGCGGCGGCGAGGGTGCGT
ACGGCCCTGGGGACGTCGTCGCGGGTGGCGAGGCGCACCGTGGGCTTGTACTCGGTCATGGTGGCCGTAC
GTCACGACACCTGAAATGGAAGAAAAAAACTTTGAACCACTGTCTGAGGCTTGAGAATGAACCAAGATCC
AAACTCAAAAAGGGCAAATTCCAAGGAGAATTACATCAAGTGCCAAGCTGGCCTAACTTCAGTCTCCACC
CACTCAGTGTGGGGAAACTCCATCGCATAAAACCCCTCCCCCCAACCTAAAGACGACGTACTCCAAAAGC
TCGAGAACTAATCGAGGTGCCTGGACGGCGCCCGGTACTCCGTGGAGTCACATGAAGCGACGGCTGAGGA
CGGAAAGGCCCTTTTCCTTTGTGTGGGTGACTCACCCGCCCGCTCTCCCGAGCGCCGCGTCCTCCATTTT
GAGCTCCCTGCAGCAGGGCCGGGAAGCGGCCATCTTTCCGCTCACGCAACTGGTGCCGACCGGGCCAGCC
TTGCCGCCCAGGGCGGGGCGATACACGGCGGCGCGAGGCCAGGCACCAGAGCAGGCCGGCCAGCTTGAGA
CTACCCCCGTCCGATTCTCGGTGGCCGCGCTCGCAGGCCCCGCCTCGCCGAACATGTGCGCTGGGACGCA
CGGGCCCCGTCGCCGCCCGCGGCCCCAAAAACCGAAATACCAGTGTGCAGATCTTGGCCCGCATTTACAA
GACTATCTTGCCAGAAAAAAAGCGTCGCAGCAGGTCATCAAAAATTTTAAATGGCTAGAGACTTATCGAA
AGCAGCGAGACAGGCGCGAAGGTGCCACCAGATTCGCACGCGGCGGCCCCAGCGCCCAGGCCAGGCCTCA
ACTCAAGCACGAGGCGAAGGGGCTCCTTAAGCGCAAGGCCTCGAACTCTCCCACCCACTTCCAACCCGAA
GCTCGGGATCAAGAATCACGTACTGCAGCCAGGTGGAAGTAATTCAAGGCACGCAAGGGCCATAACCCGT
AAAGAGGCCAGGCCCGCGGGAACCACACACGGCACTTACCTGTGTTCTGGCGGCAAACCCGTTGCGAAAA
AGAACGTTCACGGCGACTACTGCACTTATATACGGTTCTCCCCCACCCTCGGGAAAAAGGCGGAGCCAGT
ACACGACATCACTTTCCCAGTTTACCCCGCGCCACCTTCTCTAGGCACCGGATCAATTGCCGACCCCTCC
CCCCAACTTCTCGGGGACTGTGGGCGATGTGCGCTCTGCCCACTGACGGGCACCGGAGCCAATTCCCACT
CCTTTCAAGACCTAGAAGGTCCATTAGCTGCAAAGATTCCTCTCTGTTTAAAACTTTATCCATCTTTGCA
CCCGGGCCCCCTCGAGCCGGCGCCAAAGTGGATCTCTGCTGTCCCTGTAATAAACCCGAAAATTTTGAAT
TTTTGTAATTTGTTTTTGTAATTCTTTAGTTTGTATGTCTGTTGCTATTATGTCTACTATTCTTTCCCCT
GCACTGTACCCCCCAATCCCCCCTTTTCTTTTAAAATTGTGGATGAATACTGCCATTTGTCTCAAGATCT
AGTTACGCCAAGCTTAAAAAAGCACCGACTCGGTGCCACTTTTTCAAGTTGATAACGGACTAGCCTTATT
TAAACTTGCTATGCTGTTTCCAGCATAGCTCTTAAACTGCGGATCCCACAGAAAGAGCGGTGTTTCGTCC
TTTCCACAAGATATATAAAGCCAAGAAATCGAAATACTTTCAAGTTACGGTAAGCATATGATAGTCCATT
TTAAAACATAATTTTAAAACTGCAAACTACCCAAGAAATTATTACTTTCTACGTCACGTATTTTGTACTA
ATATCTTTGTGTTTACAGTCAAATTAATTCTAATTATCTCTCTAACAGCCTTGTATCGTATATGCAAATA
TGAAGGAATCATGGGAAATAGGCCCTCTCTGGGTCCCCTCGGGGTTGGGAGGTGGGTCTGAAACGATAAT
GGTGAATATCCCTGCCTAACTCTATTCACTATAGAAAGTACAGCAAAAACTATTCTTAAACCTACCAAGC
CTCCTACTATCATTATGAATAATTTTATATACCACAGCCAATTTGTTATGTTAAACCAATTCCACAAACT
TGCCCATTTATCTAATTCCAATAATTCTTGTTCATTCTTTTCTTGCTGGTTTTGCGATTCTTCAATTAAG
GAGTGTATTAAGCTTGTGTAATTGTTAATTTCTCTGTCCCACTCCATCCAGGTCGTGTGATTCCAAATCT
GTTCCAGAGATTTATTACTCCAACTAGCATTCCAAGGCACAGCAGTGGTGCAAATGAGTTTTCCAGAGCA
ACCCCAAATCCCCAGGAGCTGTTGATCCTTTAGGTATCTTTCCACAGCCAGGATTCTTGCCTGGAGCTGC
TTGATGCCCCAGACTGTGAGTTGCAACAGATGCTGTTGCGCCTCAATAGCCCTCAGCAAATTGTTCTGCT
GCTGCACTATACCAGACAATAATTGTCTGGCCTGTACCGTCAGCGTCATTGACGCTGCGCCCATAGTGCT
TCCTGCTGCTCCCAAGAACCCAAGGAACAAAGCTCCTATTCCCACTGCTCTTTTTTCTCTCTGCACCACT
CTTCTCTTTGCCTTGGTGGGTGCTACTCCTAATGGTTCAATTTTTACTACTTTATATTTATATAATTCAC
TTCTCCAATTGTCCCTCATATCTCCTCCTCCAGGTCTGAAGATCAGCGGCCGCTTGCTGTGCGGTGGTCT
TACTTTTGTTTTGCTCTTCCTCTATCTTGTCTAAAGCTTCCTTGGTGTCTTTTATCTCTATCCTTTGATG
CACACAATAGAGGGTTGCTACTGTATTATATAATGATCTAAGTTCTTCTGATCCTGTCTGAAGGGATGGT
TGTAGCTGTCCCAGTATTTGTCTACAG
